>Addgene plasmid #224934 | pAAV-hSYN1-NES-OCaMP-WPRE | addgene full sequence | sequence record 442617 | Addgene NGS Result
CTGCGCGCTCGCTCGCTCACTGAGGCCGCCCGGGCAAAGCCCGGGCGTCGGGCGACCTTTGGTCGCCCGG
CCTCAGTGAGCGAGCGAGCGCGCAGAGAGGGAGTGGCCAACTCCATCACTAGGGGTTCCTTCTAGACAAC
TTTGTATAGAAAAGTTGCTGCAGAGGGCCCTGCGTATGAGTGCAAGTGGGTTTTAGGACCAGGATGAGGC
GGGGTGGGGGTGCCTACCTGACGACCGACCCCGACCCACTGGACAAGCACCCAACCCCCATTCCCCAAAT
TGCGCATCCCCTATCAGAGAGGGGGAGGGGAAACAGGATGCGGCGAGGCGCGTGCGCACTGCCAGCTTCA
GCACCGCGGACAGTGCCTTCGCCCCCGCCTGGCGGCGCGCGCCACCGCCGCCTCAGCACTGAAGGCGCGC
TGACGTCACTCGCCGGTCCCCCGCAAACTCCCCTTCCCGGCCACCTTGGTCGCGTCCGCGCCGCCGCCGG
CCCAGCCGGACCGCACCACGCGAGGCGCGAGATAGGGGGGCACGGGCGCGACCATCTGCGCTGCGGCGCC
GGCGACTCAGCGCTGCCTCAGTCTGCGGTGGGCAGCGGAGGAGTCGTGTCGTGCCTGAGAGCGCAGCAAG
TTTGTACAAAAAAGCAGGCTGCCACCATGCTGCAGAACGAGCTTGCTCTTAAGTTGGCTGGACTTGATAT
TAACAAGACTGGAGGAGGTTCTCATCATCATCATCATCATGGTATGGCTAGCATGACTGGTGGACAGCAA
ATGGGTCGGGATCTGTACGACGATGACGATAAGGATCGATGGGGATCCCGTCGTAAGTGGAACAAGGCAG
GTCACGCAGTCAGAGCTATAGGTCGGCTGAGCTCACCCGTGGTTTCCGAGCGGATGTACCCCGAGGACGG
CGTCCTGAAGAGCGAGATCAAGAAGGGGCTGAGGCTGAAGGACGGCGGCCACTACGCCGCCGAGGTCAAG
ACCACCTACAAGGCCAAGAAGCCCGTGCAGCTGCCCGGCGCCTACATCGTCGACATAAAGTTGGACATCG
TGTCCCACAACGAGGACTACACCATCGTGGAACAGTGCGAACGCGCCGAGGGCCGCCACCCCACCGGCGG
CAGGGACGAGCTGTACAAGGGAGGTACAGGAGGGAGTCTGGTGAGCAAGGGCGAGGAGGATAACATGGCC
ATCATCAAGGAGTTCATGCGCTTCAAGGTGCACATGGAGGGCTCCGTGAACGGCCACGAGTTCGAGATCG
AGGGCGAGGGCGAGGGCCGCCCCTACGAGGCCTTTCAGACCGCTAAGCTGAAGGTGACCAAGGGTGGCCC
CCTGCCCTTCGCCTGGGACATCCTGTCCCCTCAGTTCACATACGGCTCCAAGGCCTACATTAAGCACCCA
GCCGACATCCCCGACTACTTTAAGCTGTCCTTCCCCGAGGGCTTCAGGTGGGAGCGCGTGATGAACTTCG
AGGACGGCGGCATTATTCACGTTAACCAGGACTCCTCCCTGCAGGACGGCGTATTCATCTACAAGGTGAA
GCTGCGCGGCACCAACTTCCCCCCCGACGGCCCCGTAATGCAGAAGAAGACCATGGGCTGGGAGGCTACG
CGTGACCAACTGACTGAAGAGCAGATCGCAGAATTTAAAGAGGCTTTCTCCCTATTTGACAAGGACGGGG
ATGGGACGATAACAACCAAGGAGCTGGGGACGGTGTTCCGGTCTCTGGGGCAGAACCCCACAGAAGCAGA
GCTGCAGGACATGATCAATGAAGTAGATGCCGACGGTGACGGCACATTCGACTTCCCTGAGTTCCTGACG
ATGATGGCAAGAAAGATGAATGACACAGACAGTGAAGAAGAAATTAGAGAAGCGTTCCGCGTGTTTGATA
AGGACGGCAATGGCTACATCGGCGCAGCAGAGCTTCGCCACGTGATGACAGACCTTGGAGAGAAGTTAAC
AGATGAGGAGGTTGATGAAATGATCAGGGTAGCAGACATCGATGGGGATGGTCAGGTAAACTACGAAGAG
TTTGTACAAATGATGACAGCGAAGTAAACCCAGCTTTCTTGTACAAAGTGGGAATTCCGATAATCAACCT
CTGGATTACAAAATTTGTGAAAGATTGACTGGTATTCTTAACTATGTTGCTCCTTTTACGCTATGTGGAT
ACGCTGCTTTAATGCCTTTGTATCATGCTATTGCTTCCCGTATGGCTTTCATTTTCTCCTCCTTGTATAA
ATCCTGGTTGCTGTCTCTTTATGAGGAGTTGTGGCCCGTTGTCAGGCAACGTGGCGTGGTGTGCACTGTG
TTTGCTGACGCAACCCCCACTGGTTGGGGCATTGCCACCACCTGTCAGCTCCTTTCCGGGACTTTCGCTT
TCCCCCTCCCTATTGCCACGGCGGAACTCATCGCCGCCTGCCTTGCCCGCTGCTGGACAGGGGCTCGGCT
GTTGGGCACTGACAATTCCGTGGTGTTGTCGGGGAAGCTGACGTCCTTTCCATGGCTGCTCGCCTGTGTT
GCCACCTGGATTCTGCGCGGGACGTCCTTCTGCTACGTCCCTTCGGCCCTCAATCCAGCGGACCTTCCTT
CCCGCGGCCTGCTGCCGGCTCTGCGGCCTCTTCCGCGTCTTCGCCTTCGCCCTCAGACGAGTCGGATCTC
CCTTTGGGCCGCCTCCCCGCATCGGGAATTCCTAGAGCTCGCTGATCAGCCTCGACTGTGCCTTCTAGTT
GCCAGCCATCTGTTGTTTGCCCCTCCCCCGTGCCTTCCTTGACCCTGGAAGGTGCCACTCCCACTGTCCT
TTCCTAATAAAATGAGGAAATTGCATCGCATTGTCTGAGTAGGTGTCATTCTATTCTGGGGGGTGGGGTG
GGGCAGGACAGCAAGGGGGAGGATTGGGAAGAGAATAGCAGGCATGCTGGGGAGGGCCGCAGGAACCCCT
AGTGATGGAGTTGGCCACTCCCTCTCTGCGCGCTCGCTCGCTCACTGAGGCCGGGCGACCAAAGGTCGCC
CGACGCCCGGGCTTTGCCCGGGCGGCCTCAGTGAGCGAGCGAGCGCGCAGCTGCCTGCAGGGGCGCCTGA
TGCGGTATTTTCTCCTTACGCATCTGTGCGGTATTTCACACCGCATA
[95 nt withheld, positions 3128-3222]
T
[46 nt withheld, positions 3224-3269]
C
[141 nt withheld, positions 3271-3411]
CCTTTGACGTTGGAGTCCACGTTCTTT
[37 nt withheld, positions 3439-3475]
ACTCTATCTCGGGCTATTCTTTTGATTTATAAGGGATTTTGCCGATTTCGGTCTATTGGTTAAAAAATGA
GCTGATTTAACAAAAATTTAACGCGAATTTTAACAAAATATTAACGTTTACAATTTTATGGTGCACTCTC
AGTACAATCTGCTCTGATGCCGCATAGTTAAGCCAGCCCCGACACCCGCCAACACCCGCTGACGCGCCCT
GACGGGCTTGTCTGCTCCCGGCATCCGCTTACAGACAAGCTGTGACCGTCTCCGGGAGCTGCATGTGTCA
GAGGTTTTCACCGTCATCACCGAAACGCGCGAGACGAAAGGGCCTCGTGATACGCCTATTTTTATAGGTT
AATGTCATGATAATAATGGTTTCTTAGACGTCAGGTGGCACTTTTCGGGGAAATGTGCGCGGAACCCCTA
TTTGTTTATTTTTCTAAATACATTCAAATATGTATCCGCTCATGAGACAATAACCCTGATAAATGCTTCA
ATAATATTGAAAAAGGAAGAGTATGAGTATTCAACATTTCCGTGTCGCCCTTATTCCCTTTTTTGCGGCA
TTTTGCCTTCCTGTTTTTGCTCACCCAGAAACGCTGGTGAAAGTAAAAGATGCTGAAGATCAGTTGGGTG
CACGAGTGGGTTACATCGAACTGGATCTCAACAGCGGTAAGATCCTTGAGAGTTTTCGCCCCGAAGAACG
TTTTCCAATGATGAGCACTTTTAAAGTTCTGCTATGTGGCGCGGTATTATCCCGTATTGACGCCGGGCAA
GAGCAACTCGGTCGCCGCATACACTATTCTCAGAATGACTTGGTTGAGTACTCACCAGTCACAGAAAAGC
ATCTTACGGATGGCATGACAGTAAGAGAATTATGCAGTGCTGCCATAACCATGAGTGATAACACTGCGGC
CAACTTACTTCTGACAACGATCGGAGGACCGAAGGAGCTAACCGCTTTTTTGCACAACATGGGGGATCAT
GTAACTCGCCTTGATCGTTGGGAACCGGAGCTGAATGAAGCCATACCAAACGACGAGCGTGACACCACGA
TGCCTGTAGCAATGGCAACAACGTTGCGCAAACTATTAACTGGCGAACTACTTACTCTAGCTTCCCGGCA
ACAATTAATAGACTGGATGGAGGCGGATAAAGTTGCAGGACCACTTCTGCGCTCGGCCCTTCCGGCTGGC
TGGTTTATTGCTGATAAATCTGGAGCCGGTGAGCGTGGAAGCCGCGGTATCATTGCAGCACTGGGGCCAG
ATGGTAAGCCCTCCCGTATCGTAGTTATCTACACGACGGGGAGTCAGGCAACTATGGATGAACGAAATAG
ACAGATCGCTGAGATAGGTGCCTCACTGATTAAGCATTGGTAACTGTCAGACCAAGTTTACTCATATATA
CTTTAGATTGATTTAAAACTTCATTTTTAATTTAAAAGGATCTAGGTGAAGATCCTTTTTGATAATCTCA
TGACCAAAATCCCTTAACGTGAGTTTTCGTTCCACTGAGCGTCAGACCCCGTAGAAAAGATCAAAGGATC
TTCTTGAGATCCTTTTTTTCTGCGCGTAATCTGCTGCTTGCAAACAAAAAAACCACCGCTACCAGCGGTG
GTTTGTTTGCCGGATCAAGAGCTACCAACTCTTTTTCCGAAGGTAACTGGCTTCAGCAGAGCGCAGATAC
CAAATACTGTTCTTCTAGTGTAGCCGTAGTTAGGCCACCACTTCAAGAACTCTGTAGCACCGCCTACATA
CCTCGCTCTGCTAATCCTGTTACCAGTGGCTGCTGCCAGTGGCGATAAGTCGTGTCTTACCGGGTTGGAC
TCAAGACGATAGTTACCGGATAAGGCGCAGCGGTCGGGCTGAACGGGGGGTTCGTGCACACAGCCCAGCT
TGGAGCGAACGACCTACACCGAACTGAGATACCTACAGCGTGAGCTATGAGAAAGCGCCACGCTTCCCGA
AGGGAGAAAGGCGGACAGGTATCCGGTAAGCGGCAGGGTCGGAACAGGAGAGCGCACGAGGGAGCTTCCA
GGGGGAAACGCCTGGTATCTTTATAGTCCTGTCGGGTTTCGCCACCTCTGACTTGAGCGTCGATTTTTGT
GATGCTCGTCAGGGGGGCGGAGCCTATGGAAAAACGCCAGCAACGCGGCCTTTTTACGGTTCCTGGCCTT
TTGCTGGCCTTTTGCTCACATGTCCTGCAGGCAG
Features (pLannotate 1.2.2; 21 found; start..end, strand, type, name):
    137..157     +  protein_bind   attB4: mutant version of attB; core recombination site for the Gateway® BP reaction BP Clonase™
    179..626     +  promoter       hSyn promoter: human synapsin I promoter; confers neuron-specific expression (Kügler et al., 2003)
    627..647     +  protein_bind   attB1: mutant version of attB; core recombination site for the Gateway® BP reaction BP Clonase™
    723..743     +  CDS            capTEV™ (fragment): composite tag for in vivo biotinylation, TEV protease cleavage, and 6xHis tagging
    744..776     +  CDS            T7 tag (gene 10 leader): leader peptide from bacteriophage T7 gene 10 promotes efficient translation in E. coli
    780..803     +  CDS            Xpress™ tag: Xpress™ epitope tag, including an enterokinase recognition and cleavage site
    819..875     +  CDS            calmodulin-binding peptide: calmodulin-binding peptide from avian smooth muscle myosin light chain kinase
    881..1607    +  CDS            HyPerRed (fragment): red fluorescent genetically encoded indicator for H2O2 ()
   1613..2055    +  CDS            calmodulin (fragment): calcium-binding protein
   2061..2081    -  protein_bind   attB2: mutant version of attB; core recombination site for the Gateway® BP reaction BP Clonase™
   2092..2680    +  misc_feature   WPRE: woodchuck hepatitis virus posttranscriptional regulatory element
   2716..2827    +  polyA_signal   bGH poly(A) signal: bovine growth hormone polyadenylation signal
   2931..3071    +  repeat_region  AAV2 ITR: inverted terminal repeat of adeno-associated virus serotype 2 inverted
   3076..3127    -  misc_feature   bom (fragment): basis of mobility region from pBR322
   3146..3601    +  rep_origin     f1 ori (sequence partly withheld): f1 bacteriophage origin of replication; arrow indicates direction of (+) strand synthesis
   3602..3651    -  misc_feature   bom (fragment): basis of mobility region from pBR322
   3753..3788    -  CDS            rop (fragment): Rop protein, which maintains plasmids at low copy number; rop
   3883..3987    +  promoter       AmpR promoter: bla
   3988..4848    +  CDS            AmpR: β-lactamase; bla; confers resistance to ampicillin, carbenicillin, and related antibiotics
   5019..5607    +  rep_origin     ori: high-copy-number ColE1/pMB1/pBR322/pUC origin of replication
   5669..130     -  repeat_region  AAV2 ITR (across the origin): inverted terminal repeat of adeno-associated virus serotype 2 inverted
