[The description below was written by a language model from this plasmid's Addgene catalogue record and pLannotate feature annotations shown in this document.]
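Description:
pAAV-hSYN1-NES-OCaMP-WPRE is a 5,679 bp adeno-associated virus transfer plasmid for constitutive ("non-flex", i.e. not Cre-dependent) neuronal expression of OCaMP, an orange fluorescent genetically encoded calcium indicator, in mammalian cells and in vivo. It is propagated in E. coli as a high-copy plasmid through a ColE1/pUC-type origin and selected with ampicillin via the β-lactamase gene. An f1 phage origin and small remnants of pBR322 bom and rop sequences are also present in the backbone. Two AAV2 inverted terminal repeats, one spanning the numbering origin, flank the expression cassette and provide the cis signals needed for replication and packaging of the intervening DNA into recombinant AAV particles.

Between the ITRs, the human synapsin I promoter drives neuron-specific transcription of the roughly 1.3 kb OCaMP coding region. The open reading frame begins with an RSET-type leader, annotated as a 6xHis-containing fragment, the T7 gene 10 leader and the Xpress epitope with its enterokinase site. The sensor follows in the classic single-fluorophore layout: a calmodulin-binding peptide, a fluorescent protein domain (matched by the automated annotation to a HyPerRed fragment, presumably reflecting a related red or orange fluorescent protein scaffold), and calmodulin. Calcium-dependent binding of calmodulin to the peptide is what modulates fluorescence in indicators of this design. The plasmid name indicates a nuclear export signal, although none is annotated in the feature table. A WPRE downstream of the coding sequence enhances transcript stability and expression, and a bovine growth hormone polyadenylation signal terminates the message. Gateway attB4, attB1 and attB2 sites bracket the promoter and insert as remnants of the backbone's modular design, although the insert itself was introduced by Gibson assembly. The construct is intended for imaging neural calcium activity.
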