Addgene plasmid #224934: pAAV-hSYN1-NES-OCaMP-WPRE
Purpose: pAAV (non-flex) for expressing OCaMP, an orange calcium indicator, in mammalian cells and in vivo. Contains hSyn promoter and RSET leader sequence peptide
Depositing lab: Alexander Lohman. Depositing organization: University of Calgary. Publication: A sensitive orange fluorescent calcium ion indicator for imaging neural activity. Aggarwal A, Baker HA, Durst CD, Chen IW, de Chambrier P, Stine C, Gonzales JM, Marvin JS, Vandal M, Lundberg T, Brown-Panton CA, Sakoi K, Patel R, Wang CY, Visser F, Fouad Y, Sunil S, Wiens M, Terai T, Takahashi-Yamashiro K, Thompson RJ, Brown TA, Nasu Y, Nguyen MD, Gordon GRJ, McFarlane S, Podgorski K, Holtmaat A, Campbell RE, Lohman AW. Nat Commun. 2026 Jun 22. doi: 10.1038/s41467-026-74553-4. PubMed 42331843.
Backbone
  Vector backbone: pAAV hSyn1
  Total vector size (bp): 5679
  Vector type: Mammalian Expression, AAV
Growth in bacteria
  Bacterial resistance: Ampicillin, 100 μg/mL
  Growth temperature: 30°C
  Growth strain: NEB Stable
  Copy number: High Copy
Gene/Insert
  Gene/Insert name: OCaMP (alt names: Orange calcium indicator; OGECI)
  Species: M. musculus (mouse), R. norvegicus (rat), Synthetic
  Insert size (bp): 1342
  Promoter: hSynI
  Tag / fusion protein: 6xHis (N terminal on backbone)
  Cloning method: Gibson Cloning
  Sequencing primers: 5′ cggtgggcagcggaggagtcgtgtcgtgcctgaga
Terms and licenses: Academic/Nonprofit Terms; Industry Terms
Depositor comments: Please visit https://doi.org/10.1101/2025.07.28.667269 for bioRxiv preprint.
How to cite: pAAV-hSYN1-NES-OCaMP-WPRE was a gift from Alexander Lohman (Addgene plasmid # 224934 ; http://n2t.net/addgene:224934 ; RRID:Addgene_224934)
